>Addgene plasmid #40512 | pEMB018 / LRRK2_BC_1500_2136 | depositor full sequence | sequence record 52185 | pEMB018 / LRRK2_BC_1500_2136 sequence 9347 bps
GGAACGGCTCCGCCCACTATTAATGAAATTAAAAATTCCAATTTTAAAAAACGCAGCAAGAGAAACATTT
GTATGAAAGAATGCGTAGAAGGAAAGAAAAATGTCGTCGACATGCTGAACAACAAGATTAATATGCCTCC
GTGTATAAAAAAAATATTGAACGATTTGAAAGAAAACAATGTACCGCGCGGCGGTATGTACAGGAAGAGG
TTTATACTAAACTGTTACATTGCAAACGTGGTTTCGTGTGCCAAGTGTGAAAACCGATGTTTAATCAAGG
CTCTGACGCATTTCTACAACCACGACTCCAAGTGTGTGGGTGAAGTCATGCATCTTTTAATCAAATCCCA
AGATGTGTATAAACCACCAAACTGCCAAAAAATGAAAACTGTCGACAAGCTCTGTCCGTTTGCTGGCAAC
TGCAAGGGTCTCAATCCTATTTGTAATTATTGAATAATAAAACAATTATAAATGCTAAATTTGTTTTTTA
TTAACGATACAAACCAAACGCAACAAGAACATTTGTAGTATTATCTATAATTGAAAACGCGTAGTTATAA
TCGCTGAGGTAATATTTAAAATCATTTTCAAATGATTCACAGTTAATTTGCGACAATATAATTTTATTTT
CACATAAACTAGACGCCTTGTCGTCTTCTTCTTCGTATTCCTTCTCTTTTTCATTTTTCTCTTCATAAAA
ATTAACATAGTTATTATCGTATCCATATATGTATCTATCGTATAGAGTAAATTTTTTGTTGTCATAAATA
TATATGTCTTTTTTAATGGGGTGTATAGTACCGCTGCGCATAGTTTTTCTGTAATTTACAACAGTGCTAT
TTTCTGGTAGTTCTTCGGAGTGTGTTGCTTTAATTATTAAATTTATATAATCAATGAATTTGGGATCGTC
GGTTTTGTACAATATGTTGCCGGCATAGTACGCAGCTTCTTCTAGTTCAATTACACCATTTTTTAGCAGC
ACCGGATTAACATAACTTTCCAAAATGTTGTACGAACCGTTAAACAAAAACAGTTCACCTCCCTTTTCTA
TACTATTGTCTGCGAGCAGTTGTTTGTTGTTAAAAATAACAGCCATTGTAATGAGACGCACAAACTAATA
TCACAAACTGGAAATGTCTATCAATATATAGTTGCTGATCAGATCCTCATTGTTTGCCTCCCTGCTGCGG
TTTTTCACCGAAGTTCATGCCAGTCCAGCGTTTTTGCAGCAGAAAAGCCGCCGACTTCGGTTTGCGGTCG
CGAGTGAAGATCCCTTTCTTGTTACCGCCAACGCGCAATATGCCTTGCGAGGTCGCAAAATCGGCGAAAT
TCCATACCTGTTCACCGACGACGGCGCTGACGCGATCAAAGACGCGGTGATACATATCCAGCCATGCACA
CTGATACTCTTCACTCCACATGTCGGTGTACATTGAGTGCAGCCCGGCTAACGTATCCACGCCGTATTCG
GTGATGATAATCGGCTGATGCAGTTTCTCCTGCCAGGCCAGAAGTTCTTTTTCCAGTACCTTCTCTGCCG
TTTCCAAATCGCCGCTTTGGACATACCATCCGTAATAACGGTTCAGGCACAGCACATCAAAGAGATCGCT
GATGGTATCGGTGTGAGCGTCGCAGAACATTACATTGACGCAGGTGATCGGACGCGTCGGGTCGAGTTTA
CGCGTTGCTTCCGCCAGTGGCGCGAAATATTCCCGTGCACCTTGCGGACGGGTATCCGGTTCGTTGGCAA
TACTCCACATCACCACGCTTGGGTGGTTTTTGTCACGCGCTATCAGCTCTTTAATCGCCTGTAAGTGCGC
TTGCTGAGTTTCCCCGTTGACTGCCTCTTCGCTGTACAGTTCTTTCGGCTTGTTGCCCGCTTCGAAACCA
ATGCCTAAAGAGAGCGAAAAGCCGACAGCAGCAGTTTCATCAATCACCACGATGCCATGTTCATCTGCCC
AGTCGAGCATCTCTTCAGCGTAAGGGTAATGCGAGGTACGGTAGGAGTTGGCCCCAATCCAGTCCATTAA
TGCGTGGTCGTGCACCATCAGCACGTTATCGAATCCTTTGCCACGTAAGTCCGCATCTTCATGACGACCA
AAGCCAGTAAAGTAGAACGGTTTGTGGTTAATCAGGAACTGTTGGCCCTTCACTGCCACTGACCGGATGC
CGACGCGAAGCGGGTAGATATCACACTCTGTCTGGCTTTTGGCTGTGACGCACAGTTCATAGAGATAACC
TTCACCCGGTTGCCAGAGGTGCGGATTCACCACTTGCAAAGTCCCGCTAGTGCCTTGTCCAGTTGCAACC
ACCTGTTGATCCGCATCACGCAGTTCAACGCTGACATCACCATTGGCCACCACCTGCCAGTCAACAGACG
CGTGGTTACAGTCTTGCGCGACATGCGTCACCACGGTGATATCGTCCACCCAGGTGTTCGGCGTGGTGTA
GAGCATTACGCTGCGATGGATTCCGGCATAGTTAAAGAAATCATGGAAGTAAGACTGCTTTTTCTTGCCG
TTTTCGTCGGTAATCACCATTCCCGGCGGGATAGTCTGCCAGTTCAGTTCGTTGTTCACACAAACGGTGA
TACGTACACTTTTCCCGGCAATAACATACGGCGTGACATCGGCTTCAAATGGCGTATAGCCGCCCTGATG
CTCCATCACTTCCTGATTATTGACCCACACTTTGCCGTAATGAGTGACCGCATCGAAACGCAGCACGATA
CGCTGGCCTGCCCAACCTTTCGGTATAAAGACTTCGCGCTGATACCAGACGTTGCCCGCATAATTACGAA
TATCTGCATCGGCGAACTGATCGTTAAAACTGCCTGGCACAGCAATTGCCCGGCTTTCTTGTAACGCGCT
TTCCCACCAACGCTGATCAATTCCACAGTTTTCGCGATCCAGACTGAATGCCCACAGGCCGTCGAGTTTT
TTGATTTCACGGGTTGGGGTTTCTACAGGACGGACCATATTTATAGGTGTAATTTATGTAGCTGTAATTT
TTACCTTATTAATATTTTTTACGCTTTGCATTCGACGACTGAACTCCCAAATATATGTTTAACTCGTCTT
GGTCGTTTGAATTTTTGTTGCTGTGTTTCCTAATATTTTCCATCACCTTAAATATGTTATTGTAATCCTC
AATGTTGAACTTGCAATTGGACACGGCATAGTTTTCCATAGTCGTGTAAAACATGGTATTGGCTGCATTG
TAATACATCCGACTGAGCGGGTACGGATCTATGTGTTTGAGCAGCCTGTTCAAAAACTCTGCATCGTCGC
AAAACGGAATTTCGTCGACAGATCTGATCATGGAGATAATTAAAATGATAACCATCTCGCAAATAAATAA
GTATTTTACTGTTTTCGTAACAGTTTTGTAATAAAAAAACCTATAAATATAGGATCTATGCACCACCATC
ACCACCATCACCACTTGGTGCCCCGCGGATCCTTACGTAAGACCATTATCAACGAAAGCCTGAACTTCAA
AATTCGCGACCAGCTGGTGGTCGGACAGCTGATCCCCGACTGCTACGTGGAACTTGAGAAGATCATCCTG
AGCGAGCGCAAGAATGTGCCTATCGAGTTTCCAGTGATCGATCGCAAACGTCTCCTCCAGCTCGTGCGTG
AGAATCAGCTGCAGCTCGACGAGAACGAGCTGCCTCATGCTGTGCACTTCCTTAACGAGTCAGGTGTCCT
CCTGCACTTCCAGGACCCGGCTCTCCAGCTGAGTGACCTCTATTTCGTGGAGCCAAAGTGGCTCTGTAAA
ATTATGGCTCAAATCCTCACTGTCAAGGTAGAGGGCTGTCCAAAGCACCCAAAGGGCATCATCTCGCGTC
GCGACGTGGAAAAGTTTCTCTCTAAGAAGCGCAAGTTTCCCAAGAACTACATGAGCCAGTACTTTAAACT
GTTGGAGAAGTTCCAGATCGCTCTGCCTATCGGCGAAGAGTACCTGTTGGTTCCTTCCTCCCTGTCCGAT
CACCGCCCCGTGATTGAGCTGCCTCACTGCGAGAACAGCGAGATTATCATTCGCCTATACGAGATGCCGT
ACTTTCCGATGGGCTTCTGGTCAAGGCTCATCAATCGTCTGCTTGAAATCTCCCCATATATGCTGAGCGG
TCGTGAACGCGCTCTGAGGCCAAACCGGATGTACTGGCGCCAGGGGATTTACTTGAACTGGTCCCCTGAG
GCTTATTGTCTGGTGGGCTCGGAAGTCCTGGATAACCACCCCGAATCATTCCTGAAGATCACCGTTCCTT
CCTGCCGTAAGGGTTGCATTCTATTGGGACAGGTGGTGGATCATATCGATTCCCTGATGGAGGAGTGGTT
CCCTGGCCTGTTGGAGATCGACATCTGTGGCGAGGGTGAGACCCTGCTGAAGAAGTGGGCACTCTACAGT
TTCAATGACGGCGAAGAACACCAGAAGATTCTGCTCGACGACCTCATGAAGAAGGCCGAGGAGGGCGACC
TGCTCGTGAACCCCGACCAGCCTAGGCTGACCATCCCCATCTCCCAGATTGCACCCGACCTTATCCTCGC
TGACCTGCCTCGCAACATCATGCTGAACAATGACGAGCTGGAGTTTGAACAAGCACCCGAGTTCCTGCTA
GGCGACGGCTCTTTCGGTTCAGTTTACCGTGCTGCTTACGAGGGTGAAGAGGTTGCCGTGAAGATTTTTA
ACAAGCACACTTCGCTCCGTCTGCTGCGTCAGGAGCTTGTGGTTCTCTGCCACCTGCACCACCCTTCCCT
GATCTCCCTGCTGGCCGCCGGCATTAGGCCTCGCATGCTAGTGATGGAACTGGCCAGTAAGGGTTCATTG
GACCGCCTGCTGCAGCAGGACAAGGCTAGCCTGACCCGTACGCTCCAGCACCGTATCGCCCTGCATGTGG
CCGACGGACTGCGCTACTTGCACAGTGCCATGATCATTTATCGCGATCTGAAGCCTCATAATGTTCTTCT
GTTCACGCTCTACCCAAACGCAGCTATCATTGCCAAAATTGCCGATTACGGCATAGCCCAGTACTGCTGT
CGTATGGGTATCAAGACTAGCGAGGGTACACCTGGGTTCCGCGCTCCCGAAGTCGCACGCGGGAACGTGA
TCTACAACCAGCAGGCCGACGTGTACTCGTTTGGCCTGCTCCTGTATGACATTCTCACTACCGGAGGCCG
GATTGTGGAGGGCCTGAAATTTCCCAACGAGTTCGACGAGCTGGAGATCCAGGGCAAGCTGCCTGACCCC
GTGAAGGAGTACGGTTGTGCACCCTGGCCTATGGTGGAGAAGCTCATTAAGCAGTGTCTGAAGGAGAACC
CTCAGGAACGCCCCACAAGCGCCCAGGTGTTCGACATTCTAAACTCTGCAGAGTAAAGCTTGCGGCCGCA
CTCGAGCACCACCACCACCACCACTAACCTAGGTAGCTGAGCGCATGCAAGCTGATCCGGGTTATTAGTA
CATTTATTAAGCGCTAGATTCTGTGCGTTGTTGATTTACAGACAATTGTTGTACGTATTTTAATAATTCA
TTAAATTTATAATCTTTAGGGTGGTATGTTAGAGCGAAAATCAAATGATTTTCAGCGTCTTTATATCTGA
ATTTAAATATTAAATCCTCAATAGATTTGTAAAATAGGTTTCGATTAGTTTCAAACAAGGGTTGTTTTTC
CGAACCGATGGCTGGACTATCTAATGGATTTTCGCTCAACGCCACAAAACTTGCCAAATCTTGTAGCAGC
AATCTAGCTTTGTCGATATTCGTTTGTGTTTTGTTTTGTAATAAAGGTTCGACGTCGTTCAAAATATTAT
GCGCTTTTGTATTTCTTTCATCACTGTCGTTAGTGTACAATTGACTCGACGTAAACACGTTAAATAGAGC
TTGGACATATTTAACATCGGGCGTGTTAGCTTTATTAGGCCGATTATCGTCGTCGTCCCAACCCTCGTCG
TTAGAAGTTGCTTCCGAAGACGATTTTGCCATAGCCACACGACGCCTATTAATTGTGTCGGCTAACACGT
CCGCGATCAAATTTGTAGTTGAGCTTTTTGGAATTATTTCTGATTGCGGGCGTTTTTGGGCGGGTTTCAA
TCTAACTGTGCCCGATTTTAATTCAGACAACACGTTAGAAAGCGATGGTGCAGGCGGTGGTAACATTTCA
GACGGCAAATCTACTAATGGCGGCGGTGGTGGAGCTGATGATAAATCTACCATCGGTGGAGGCGCAGGCG
GGGCTGGCGGCGGAGGCGGAGGCGGAGGTGGTGGCGGTGATGCAGACGGCGGTTTAGGCTCAAATGTCTC
TTTAGGCAACACAGTCGGCACCTCAACTATTGTACTGGTTTCGGGCGCCGTTTTTGGTTTGACCGGTCTG
AGACGAGTGCGATTTTTTTCGTTTCTAATAGCTTCCAACAATTGTTGTCTGTCGTCTAAAGGTGCAGCGG
GTTGAGGTTCCGTCGGCATTGGTGGAGCGGGCGGCAATTCAGACATCGATGGTGGTGGTGGTGGTGGAGG
CGCTGGAATGTTAGGCACGGGAGAAGGTGGTGGCGGCGGTGCCGCCGGTATAATTTGTTCTGGTTTAGTT
TGTTCGCGCACGATTGTGGGCACCGGCGCAGGCGCCGCTGGCTGCACAACGGAAGGTCGTCTGCTTCGAG
GCAGCGCTTGGGGTGGTGGCAATTCAATATTATAATTGGAATACAAATCGTAAAAATCTGCTATAAGCAT
TGTAATTTCGCTATCGTTTACCGTGCCGATATTTAACAACCGCTCAATGTAAGCAATTGTATTGTAAAGA
GATTGTCTCAAGCTCGGATCGATCCCGCACGCCGATAACAAGCCTTTTCATTTTTACTACAGCATTGTAG
TGGCGAGACACTTCGCTGTCGTCGAGGTTTAAACGCTTCCTCGCTCACTGACTCGCTGCGCTCGGTCGTT
CGGCTGCGGCGAGCGGTATCAGCTCACTCAAAGGCGGTAATACGGTTATCCACAGAATCAGGGGATAACG
CAGGAAAGAACATGTGAGCAAAAGGCCAGCAAAAGGCCAGGAACCGTAAAAAGGCCGCGTTGCTGGCGTT
TTTCCATAGGCTCCGCCCCCCTGACGAGCATCACAAAAATCGACGCTCAAGTCAGAGGTGGCGAAACCCG
ACAGGACTATAAAGATACCAGGCGTTTCCCCCTGGAAGCTCCCTCGTGCGCTCTCCTGTTCCGACCCTGC
CGCTTACCGGATACCTGTCCGCCTTTCTCCCTTCGGGAAGCGTGGCGCTTTCTCATAGCTCACGCTGTAG
GTATCTCAGTTCGGTGTAGGTCGTTCGCTCCAAGCTGGGCTGTGTGCACGAACCCCCCGTTCAGCCCGAC
CGCTGCGCCTTATCCGGTAACTATCGTCTTGAGTCCAACCCGGTAAGACACGACTTATCGCCACTGGCAG
CAGCCACTGGTAACAGGATTAGCAGAGCGAGGTATGTAGGCGGTGCTACAGAGTTCTTGAAGTGGTGGCC
TAACTACGGCTACACTAGAAGGACAGTATTTGGTATCTGCGCTCTGCTGAAGCCAGTTACCTTCGGAAAA
AGAGTTGGTAGCTCTTGATCCGGCAAACAAACCACCGCTGGTAGCGGTGGTTTTTTTGTTTGCAAGCAGC
AGATTACGCGCAGAAAAAAAGGATCTCAAGAAGATCCTTTGATCTTTTCTACGGGGTCTGACGCTCAGTG
GAACGAAAACTCACGTTAAGGGATTTTGGTCATGAGATTATCAAAAAGGATCTTCACCTAGATCCTTTTA
AATTAAAAATGAAGTTTTAAATCAATCTAAAGTATATATGAGTAAACTTGGTCTGACAGTTACCAATGCT
TAATCAGTGAGGCACCTATCTCAGCGATCTGTCTATTTCGTTCATCCATAGTTGCCTGACTCCCCGTCGT
GTAGATAACTACGATACGGGAGGGCTTACCATCTGGCCCCAGTGCTGCAATGATACCGCGAGACCCACGC
TCACCGGCTCCAGATTTATCAGCAATAAACCAGCCAGCCGGAAGGGCCGAGCGCAGAAGTGGTCCTGCAA
CTTTATCCGCCTCCATCCAGTCTATTAATTGTTGCCGGGAAGCTAGAGTAAGTAGTTCGCCAGTTAATAG
TTTGCGCAACGTTGTTGCCATTGCTACAGGCATCGTGGTGTCACGCTCGTCGTTTGGTATGGCTTCATTC
AGCTCCGGTTCCCAACGATCAAGGCGAGTTACATGATCCCCCATGTTGTGCAAAAAAGCGGTTAGCTCCT
TCGGTCCTCCGATCGTTGTCAGAAGTAAGTTGGCCGCAGTGTTATCACTCATGGTTATGGCAGCACTGCA
TAATTCTCTTACTGTCATGCCATCCGTAAGATGCTTTTCTGTGACTGGTGAGTACTCAACCAAGTCATTC
TGAGAATAGTGTATGCGGCGACCGAGTTGCTCTTGCCCGGCGTCAATACGGGATAATACCGCGCCACATA
GCAGAACTTTAAAAGTGCTCATCATTGGAAAACGTTCTTCGGGGCGAAAACTCTCAAGGATCTTACCGCT
GTTGAGATCCAGTTCGATGTAACCCACTCGTGCACCCAACTGATCTTCAGCATCTTTTACTTTCACCAGC
GTTTCTGGGTGAGCAAAAACAGGAAGGCAAAATGCCGCAAAAAAGGGAATAAGGGCGACACGGAAATGTT
GAATACTCATACTCTTCCTTTTTCAATATTATTGAAGCATTTATCAGGGTTATTGTCTCATGAGCGGATA
CATATTTGAATGTATTTAGAAAAATAAACAAATAGGGGTTCCGCGCACATTTCCCCGAAAAGTGCCACCT
G
[124 nt withheld, positions 8822-8945]
C
[91 nt withheld, positions 8947-9037]
A
[49 nt withheld, positions 9039-9087]
CCTTTGACGTTGGAGTCCACGTTCTTT
[37 nt withheld, positions 9115-9151]
ACCCTATCTCGGTCTATTCTTTTGATTTATAAGGGATTTTGCCGATTTCGGCCTATTGGTTAAAAAATGA
GCTGATTTAACAAAAATTTAACGCGAATTTTAACAAAATATTAACGTTTACAATTTCCCATTCGCCATTC
AGGCTGCGCAACTGTTGGGAAGGGCGATCGGTGCGGGCCTCTTCGCTATTACGCCA
Features (pLannotate 1.2.2; 14 found; start..end, strand, type, name):
    329..453     +  CDS            lef2: baculovirus late expression factor 2
    491..1096    +  CDS            ORF603: baculovirus ORF603 protein
   1167..2972    -  CDS            GUS: β-glucuronidase; uidA (or gusA) from E. coli
   2987..3302    -  promoter       p6.9 promoter: Autographa californica p6.9; baculovirus late basic protein promoter
   3317..3408    +  promoter       polyhedrin promoter: polh from Autographa californica; promoter for the baculovirus polyhedrin gene
   3463..5373    +  CDS            LRRK2 (fragment): LRRK2_HUMAN - Also known as PARK8. Experimental evidence at protein level: Swiss-Prot protein existence level 1. Serine/threonine-protein kinase which phosphorylates a broad range of proteins involved in multiple processes such as neuronal plasticity, autophagy, and vesicle trafficking (PubMed:20949042, PubMed:22012985, PubMed:26824392, PubMed:29125462, PubMed:28720718, PubMed:29127255, PubMed:30398148, PubMed:29212815, PubMed:30635421, PubMed:21850687, PubMed:23395371, PubMed:17114044, PubMed:24687852, PubMed:26014385, PubMed:25201882). Is a key regulator of RAB GTPases by regulating the GTP/
   5397..5414    +  CDS            9xHis (fragment): 9xHis affinity tag
   5451..6808    +  misc_recomb    baculovirus recombination region (ORF1629): contains part of ORF1629
   6806..6883    -  CDS            P61 (fragment): P78_NPVAC - Experimental evidence at protein level: Swiss-Prot protein existence level 1. Plays a role in the transport of the nucleocapsids from the cytoplasm toward the host nucleus together with the host actin- polymerizing Arp2/3 complex. From Autographa californica nuclear polyhedrosis virus (AcMNPV).
   7071..7659    -  rep_origin     ori: high-copy-number ColE1/pMB1/pBR322/pUC origin of replication
   7830..8690    -  CDS            AmpR: β-lactamase; bla; confers resistance to ampicillin, carbenicillin, and related antibiotics
   8691..8795    -  promoter       AmpR promoter: bla
   8822..9277    +  rep_origin     f1 ori (sequence partly withheld): f1 bacteriophage origin of replication; arrow indicates direction of (+) strand synthesis
   9282..1       -  CDS            lacZα (fragment) (across the origin): LacZα fragment of β-galactosidase; lacZ fragment
