[The description below was written by a language model from this plasmid's Addgene catalogue record and pLannotate feature annotations shown in this document.]
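Description:
pEMB018 / LRRK2_BC_1500_2136 is a baculovirus transfer plasmid for producing a fragment of human LRRK2, the Parkinson's disease-associated serine/threonine kinase also known as PARK8 or dardarin, in insect cells. It is built on the pEMB018 backbone from Emerald. In E. coli it is maintained through a high-copy ColE1/pUC-type origin and selected with ampicillin via the β-lactamase gene and its own promoter. An f1 phage origin and a remnant of lacZα are also annotated in the bacterial portion of the 9,347 nt sequence.

The payload is wild-type LRRK2 residues 1500 to 2136, placed downstream of the AcMNPV polyhedrin (polH) promoter, which drives very late, high-level expression in infected insect cells. The insert was introduced between BamHI and HindIII sites, both of which were destroyed during cloning. The catalogue lists a 6xHis tag at the N terminus of the insert, whereas the feature table detects a short His-tag stretch of 18 nt, equivalent to six histidines, just downstream of the LRRK2 coding region. The tag position therefore differs between the two sources and should be checked against the sequence. Oriented divergently from the polyhedrin cassette, the baculovirus late p6.9 promoter drives E. coli β-glucuronidase (GUS), which can act as a reporter for identifying recombinant virus.

The expression region is flanked by baculoviral sequences, lef2 and ORF603 on one side and an ORF1629 recombination region on the other. These provide the homology for recombination with baculovirus genomic DNA to generate recombinant virus. The record does not state a specific application, but the design fits affinity purification of this LRRK2 fragment for biochemical or structural work.
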