Addgene plasmid #40512: pEMB018 / LRRK2_BC_1500_2136
Depositing lab: Michael J Fox Foundation MJFF. Depositing organization: Michael J Fox Foundation.
Backbone
  Vector backbone: pEMB018
  Backbone manufacturer: Emerald
  Vector type: Baculovirus
Growth in bacteria
  Bacterial resistance: Ampicillin, 100 μg/mL
  Growth temperature: 37°C
  Growth strain: Top10
  Copy number: High Copy
Gene/Insert
  Gene/Insert name: LRRK2
  Species: H. sapiens (human)
  Mutation: WT; aa1500_2136
  Entrez Gene: LRRK2 (a.k.a. AURA17, DARDARIN, PARK8, RIPK7, ROCO2)
  Promoter: polH
  Tag / fusion protein: 6xHis (N terminal on insert)
  Cloning method: Restriction Enzyme; 5′ cloning site BamHI (destroyed during cloning); 3′ cloning site HindIII (destroyed during cloning)
  Sequencing primers: 5′ DSP2466For:GAATTTCGTCGACAGATC; 3′ DSP2466Rev:AATAACCCGGATCAGCTT
Terms and licenses: Academic/Nonprofit Terms; Industry Terms
How to cite: pEMB018 / LRRK2_BC_1500_2136 was a gift from Michael J Fox Foundation MJFF (Addgene plasmid # 40512 ; http://n2t.net/addgene:40512 ; RRID:Addgene_40512)
