>Addgene plasmid #40512 | pEMB018 / LRRK2_BC_1500_2136 | addgene partial sequence | sequence record 54010 | DSP2466For 5'-GAATTTCGTCGACAGATC-3'
AATAAGTATTTTACTGTTTTCGTAACAGTTTTGTAATAAAAAAACCTATAAATATAGGATCTATGCACCA
CCATCACCACCATCACCACTTGGTGCCCCGCGGATCCTTACGTAAGACCATTATCAACGAAAGCCTGAAC
TTCAAAATTCGCGACCAGCTGGTGGTCGGACAGCTGATCCCCGACTGCTACGTGGAACTTGAGAAGATCA
TCCTGAGCGAGCGCAAGAATGTGCCTATCGAGTTTCCAGTGATCGATCGCAAACGTCTCCTCCAGCTCGT
GCGTGAGAATCAGCTGCAGCTCGACGAGAACGAGCTGCCTCATGCTGTGCACTTCCTTAACGAGTCAGGT
GTCCTCCTGCACTTCCAGGACCCGGCTCTCCAGCTGAGTGACCTCTATTTCGTGGAGCCAAAGTGGCTCT
GTAAAATTATGGCTCAAATCCTCACTGTCAAGGTAGAGGGCTGTCCAAAGCACCCAAAGGGCATCATCTC
GCGTCGCGACGTGGAAAAGTTTCTCTCTAAGAAGCGCAAGTTTCCCAAGAACTACATGAGCCAGTACTTT
AAACTGTTGGAGAAGTTCCAGATCGCTCTGCCTATCGGCGAAGAGTACCTGTTGGTTCCTTCCTCCCTGT
CCGATCACCGCCCCGTGATTGAGCTGCCTCACTGCGAGAACAGCGAGATTATCATTCGCCTATACGAGAT
GCCGTACTTTCCGATGGGCTTCTGGTCAAGGCTCATCAATCGTCTGCTTGAAATCTCCCCATATATGCTG
AGCGGTCGTGAACGCGCTCTGAGG
