>Addgene plasmid #40512 | pEMB018 / LRRK2_BC_1500_2136 | addgene partial sequence | sequence record 54011 | DSP2466Rev 5'-AATAACCCGGATCAGCTT-3'
GTGGTGGTGGTGCTCGAGTGCGGCCGCAAGCTTTACTCTGCAGAGTTTAGAATGTCGAACACCTGGGCGC
TTGTGGGGCGTTCCTGAGGGTTCTCCTTCAGACACTGCTTAATGAGCTTCTCCACCATAGGCCAGGGTGC
ACAACCGTACTCCTTCACGGGGTCAGGCAGCTTGCCCTGGATCTCCAGCTCGTCGAACTCGTTGGGAAAT
TTCAGGCCCTCCACAATCCGGCCTCCGGTAGTGAGAATGTCATACAGGAGCAGGCCAAACGAGTACACGT
CGGCCTGCTGGTTGTAGATCACGTTCCCGCGTGCGACTTCGGGAGCGCGGAACCCAGGTGTACCCTCGCT
AGTCTTGATACCCATACGACAGCAGTACTGGGCTATGCCGTAATCGGCAATTTTGGCAATGATAGCTGCG
TTTGGGTAGAGCGTGAACAGAAGAACATTATGAGGCTTCAGATCGCGATAAATGATCATGGCACTGTGCA
AGTAGCGCAGTCCGTCGGCCACATGCAGGGCGATACGGTGCTGGAGCGTACGGGTCAGGCTAGCCTTGTC
CTGCTGCAGCAGGCGGTCCAATGAACCCTTACTGGCCAGTTCCATCACTAGCATGCGAGGCCTAATGCCG
GCGGCCAGCAGGGAGATCAGGGAAGGGTGGTGCAGGTGGCAGAGAACCACAAGCTCCTGACGCAGCAGAC
GGAGCGAAGTGTGCTTGTTAAAAATCTTCACGGCAACCTCTTCACCCTCGTAAGCAGCACGGTAAACTGA
ACCGAAAGAGCCGTCGCCTAGCAGGAACTCGGGTGCTTGTTCAAACTCCAGCTCGTCA
